>Addgene plasmid #29153 | pEMS1351 | addgene partial sequence | sequence record 39404 | pEMS1307-fwd 5'-ccgcacgtctaagaaaccat-3'
AAATAGGCGTATCACGAGGCCCTTTCGTCTTCAAGAATTAATTCCGATCATATTCAATAACCCTTAATGA
ATTCGAGCTCCTAGGCCGGCCACGCGTCACAGCCCGCTCCCCCTGGGACGCCCAGGCGGAGGACCTGCTG
CGCCCTCCCAGGGCTCGGGGGACTCCAGCATTCACTTGCACGCACAGGCGAACTCTGATTGAAAGCCCGG
GATGACACCGAGTCTGGAGAAAGAGGGACCGGGGGGTGGGCTGGCGGAATTGCAGAGCGCCGGCCACAGC
TCCCCTCCCCGCGAACGTCGAGCGGAGGGCGGGAGGTGTAACCTCTGACCTCTGGCCGGGTCCACGCCCT
GAGGAGGGACTGGCAAGCTCTTGTTCGACAAGTTCAAGCTGCCGAGAGAGCTTAAATAGAATTAATCTCT
TAGAGATCGGGGATCATCGCTCCCTCGGCATGCGCTCTCCCAGCGCCGCGCACAGAGCAAGGCGCGAGAG
AGCTCAGGAATCGCGGGAAGGCAAGCGGAATGGGGAGGGGGTAGGGGATGAGGGCCTCTCTTCACTATTC
CTCCGCCCGGA
