>Addgene plasmid #29153 | pEMS1351 | addgene partial sequence | sequence record 39405 | EGFP-N 5'-CGTCGCCGTCCAGCTCGACCAG-3'
CTCGCCCTTGCTCACCATGGTGGCGGAAGTTCCTATACCTTTTGAAGAATAGGAACTTCGGCGCGCCACG
CGTTGAGGAAGAAGGAAGAACAGCAAGAGAGGGATGTTGAAAGACAGAGATGGAGACACGAAAATGGCCT
TCCTACGGAGCGAAATCCCTCTTTTTCCCCATTCCTGTCACTCAGTCTTCGATCTCTCCCTCTACATAGG
CATGCAGAGTGTGGGCAATCTCTGCCGACCGCTGGTCTCCCAAGGAAAGAAGGAAAACACTACCGCAGTC
TCGGAGGCAGACGGGCTCCGCGCTGCCGGAACCCAAGCGCAGAGTGGGAAAACTAGATTGCTGGGAAATC
TTCCGAGGGAAGAGGCGGCCAGGTCCGGGTTTCCGGGGAGAGCCGCGCACGCAGCGGCGAAGGGTCCCCG
AAGTTCATTACCCCGTGACTTTGTGCCTGTCGCTGCGGGCTGGGTCCCCTGTAATATCTCCAGAAGCGCT
CTGACAGGCAGCCGCGGGGAGGGGAATAGGGCGTCCCTGGCCCACTTAGCTTTTCCCCCAACTCCTGGCG
GGGTCTGACGTCAGCCATGTGCGGGGAGGGGATGGGAAGAGGGAGGGGGTTAAATGCTAATGATATTAAT
GAACCTCCAAGCGGCTCCC
