[The description below was written by a language model from this plasmid's Addgene catalogue record.]
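Description:
pEMS1351 is a MiniPromoter reporter plasmid from the Pleiades Promoter Project, a systematic effort to build compact human regulatory cassettes that drive selective expression in defined brain regions and cell types. It is built on the large pEMS1306 backbone (about 16.5 kb without insert) and is propagated in E. coli as a high-copy plasmid under ampicillin selection. The record gives no feature table, so the origin of replication, any mammalian selection markers, polyadenylation signals and any other backbone elements are not documented here.

The insert is Ple135, a 1,638 bp MiniPromoter designed from human regulatory sequence of NR2E1 (also known as TLX or TLL), an orphan nuclear receptor gene. It was cloned by restriction digestion into an MluI site, with MluI at both ends, and it is not recorded whether these sites survive. Because the insert is a promoter element rather than a coding sequence, the "tag" listed in the record is best understood as the backbone-encoded reporter lying downstream of the cloning site: EGFP carrying a nuclear localisation signal, which concentrates fluorescence in the nucleus and makes it easier to identify individual expressing cells in tissue.

The construct was intended to test whether Ple135 could reproduce an NR2E1-like expression pattern in vivo. The recorded outcome is negative: eGFP reporter expression was not detected in the brain or eye. The plasmid is therefore mainly useful as a documented reference for a MiniPromoter design that did not give detectable activity, or as a starting point for redesigning NR2E1 regulatory cassettes.
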