Addgene plasmid #29153: pEMS1351
Purpose: Expression of the eGFP reporter gene was not detected in the brain and eye.
Depositing lab: Elizabeth Simpson. Depositing organization: University of British Columbia. Publication: A regulatory toolbox of MiniPromoters to drive selective expression in the brain. Portales-Casamar E, Swanson DJ, Liu L, de Leeuw CN, Banks KG, Ho Sui SJ, Fulton DL, Ali J, Amirabbasi M, Arenillas DJ, Babyak N, Black SF, Bonaguro RJ, Brauer E, Candido TR, Castellarin M, Chen J, Chen Y, Cheng JC, Chopra V, Docking TR, Dreolini L, D'Souza CA, Flynn EK, Glenn R, Hatakka K, Hearty TG, Imanian B, Jiang S, Khorasan-zadeh S, Komljenovic I, Laprise S, Liao NY, Lim JS, Lithwick S, Liu F, Liu J, Lu M, McConechy M, McLeod AJ, Milisavljevic M, Mis J, O'Connor K, Palma B, Palmquist DL, Schmouth JF, Swanson MI, Tam B, Ticoll A, Turner JL, Varhol R, Vermeulen J, Watkins RF, Wilson G, Wong BK, Wong SH, Wong TY, Yang GS, Ypsilanti AR, Jones SJ, Holt RA, Goldowitz D, Wasserman WW, Simpson EM. Proc Natl Acad Sci U S A. 2010 Sep 21. 107(38):16589-94. 10.1073/pnas.1009158107 PubMed 20807748.
Backbone
  Vector backbone: pEMS1306
  Backbone size w/o insert (bp): 16454
  Vector type: Pleiades Promoter Project [sic, Pleaides Plieades]
Growth in bacteria
  Bacterial resistance: Ampicillin, 100 μg/mL
  Growth temperature: 37°C
  Growth strain: DH5alpha
  Growth instructions: DH10B
  Copy number: High Copy
Gene/Insert
  Gene/Insert name: Ple135 (alt names: NR2E1; Orphan nuclear receptor NR2E1)
  Species: H. sapiens (human)
  Insert size (bp): 1638
  Entrez Gene: NR2E1 (a.k.a. TLL, TLX, XTLL)
  Tag / fusion protein: EGFP-NLS (C terminal on backbone)
  Cloning method: Restriction Enzyme; 5′ cloning site MluI (unknown if destroyed); 3′ cloning site MluI (unknown if destroyed)
  Sequencing primers: 5′ Unknown
Terms and licenses: Academic/Nonprofit Terms; Industry Terms: Not Available to Industry
How to cite: pEMS1351 was a gift from Elizabeth Simpson (Addgene plasmid # 29153 ; http://n2t.net/addgene:29153 ; RRID:Addgene_29153)
